>Addgene plasmid #172403 | pIA1402 | addgene full sequence | sequence record 338017 | Addgene NGS Result
GGATATAACATGAGCTGTCTTCGGTATCGTCGTATCCCACTACCGAGATGTCCGCACCAACGCGCAGCCC
GGACTCGGTAATGGCGCGCATTGCGCCCAGCGCCATCTGATCGTTGGCAACCAGCATCGCAGTGGGAACG
ATGCCCTCATTCAGCATTTGCATGGTTTGTTGAAAACCGGACATGGCACTCCAGTCGCCTTCCCGTTCCG
CTATCGGCTGAATTTGATTGCGAGTGAGATATTTATGCCAGCCAGCCAGACGCAGACGCGCCGAGACAGA
ACTTAATGGGCCCGCTAACAGCGCGATTTGCTGGTGACCCAATGCGACCAGATGCTCCACGCCCAGTCGC
GTACCGTCTTCATGGGAGAAAATAATACTGTTGATGGGTGTCTGGTCAGAGACATCAAGAAATAACGCCG
GAACATTAGTGCAGGCAGCTTCCACAGCAATGGCATCCTGGTCATCCAGCGGATAGTTAATGATCAGCCC
ACTGACGCGTTGCGCGAGAAGATTGTGCACCGCCGCTTTACAGGCTTCGACGCCGCTTCGTTCTACCATC
GACACCACCACGCTGGCACCCAGTTGATCGGCGCGAGATTTAATCGCCGCGACAATTTGCGACGGCGCGT
GCAGGGCCAGACTGGAGGTGGCAACGCCAATCAGCAACGACTGTTTGCCCGCCAGTTGTTGTGCCACGCG
GTTGGGAATGTAATTCAGCTCCGCCATCGCCGCTTCCACTTTTTCCCGCGTTTTCGCAGAAACGTGGCTG
GCCTGGTTCACCACGCGGGAAACGGTCTGATAAGAGACACCGGCATACTCTGCGACATCGTATAACGTTA
CTGGTTTCACATTCACCACCCTGAATTGACTCTCTTCCGGGCGCTATCATGCCATACCGCGAAAGGTTTT
GCGCCATTCGATGGTGTCCGGGATCTCGACGCTCTCCCTTATGCGACTCCTGCATTAGGAAATTAATACG
ACTCACTATAGGGGAATTGTGAGCGGATAACAATTCCCCTGTAGAAATAATTTTGTTTAACTTTAATAAG
GAGATATACCATGGGCAGCAGCCATCATCATCATCATCACAGCAGCGGCCTGGTGCCGCGCGGCAGCCAC
ATGGCAAGCATGTCGGACTCAGAAGTCAATCAAGAAGCTAAGCCAGAGGTCAAGCCAGAAGTCAAGCCTG
AGACTCACATCAATTTAAAGGTGTCCGATGGATCTTCAGAGATCTTCTTCAAGATCAAAAAGACCACTCC
TTTAAGAAGGCTGATGGAAGCGTTCGCTAAAAGACAGGGTAAGGAAATGGACTCCTTAAGATTCTTGTAC
GACGGTATTAGAATCCAAGCTGATCAGACCCCTGAAGATTTGGACATGGAGGATAACGATATTATTGAGG
CTCACAGAGAACAGATTGGTGGATCCGCCGACGCGCAGTCTTTTCTGAACCGCGTATGCGGGGTAAGCGC
AGCTCGCTTGACACCCTGTGGTACTGGGACGTCTACAGACGTGGTTTATCGCGCGTTCGACATCTATAAC
GACAAAGTCGCCGGTTTCGCTAAGTTCTTGAAGACCAATTGCTGTCGCTTTCAAGAGAAAGATGAAGATG
ATAATCTTATTGACTCTTATTTTGTAGTAAAGCGTCACACCTTTTCGAACTATCAGCATGAAGAAACCAT
CTATAATCTTTTGAAGGACTGTCCCGCGGTAGCCAAGCACGATTTTTTCAAATTTCGTATTGACGGTGAC
ATGGTCCCCCACATTTCACGCCAGCGCCTTACCAAATACACAATGGCGGATCTGGTTGCTGCTCTTCGTC
ATTTTGACGAAGGAAATTGCGACACCCTTAAGGAGATTCTGGTAACTTATAATTGTTGCGACGATGACTA
TTTTAATAAAAAGGATTGGTATGATTTTGTCGAAAATCCGGATATTTTACGTGTGTACGCAAATCTGGGA
GAGCGCGTTCGCCAAGCGTTGTTAAAGACGGTACAGTTCTGCGACGCCATGCGTAATGCCGGTATCGTGG
GTGTGCTGACCTTAGATAACCAAGATCTTAACGGTAATTGGTATGATTTCGGAGATTTTATTCAGACCAC
TCCCGGCTCCGGCGTGCCGGTAGTGGATTCCTATTATAGTCTGCTGATGCCAATCTTGACGTTGACCCGT
GCCTTGACGGCGGAGAGCCATGTGGACACAGACTTAACGAAGCCTTACATTAAATGGGATTTGCTTAAAT
ACGACTTCACGGAGGAGCGTCTTAAACTTTTTGACCGTTACTTTAAGTATTGGGACCAGACGTATCACCC
CAACTGCGTCAACTGCTTAGACGATCGCTGCATCTTACATTGTGCAAACTTTAATGTTTTATTTTCCACA
GTTTTTCCGCCGACTTCCTTCGGGCCACTGGTACGCAAGATTTTTGTCGACGGCGTGCCGTTTGTAGTCT
CTACGGGGTACCACTTTCGTGAACTTGGTGTTGTTCATAACCAGGATGTTAATTTACATTCGTCACGTCT
TTCATTCAAAGAGTTACTGGTATACGCGGCCGATCCCGCCATGCACGCAGCGTCCGGGAATTTACTTCTG
GATAAACGTACTACGTGTTTCAGTGTTGCAGCGCTGACCAACAATGTAGCTTTCCAAACAGTAAAACCAG
GGAATTTCAATAAGGATTTTTACGACTTCGCAGTCAGTAAGGGTTTTTTTAAAGAGGGGAGCTCGGTTGA
GTTAAAACACTTTTTTTTCGCTCAGGATGGGAACGCTGCAATCTCCGATTACGACTACTATCGCTACAAC
TTACCTACGATGTGCGATATTCGCCAATTACTGTTCGTAGTTGAAGTAGTAGACAAGTATTTCGACTGTT
ACGATGGAGGATGTATTAATGCGAACCAAGTAATCGTCAATAATTTAGATAAATCTGCAGGTTTTCCCTT
TAATAAGTGGGGAAAGGCGCGCCTGTACTACGATTCAATGTCGTATGAGGACCAGGACGCTCTTTTCGCA
TATACCAAACGCAATGTTATCCCGACGATTACGCAAATGAATCTGAAATATGCCATTTCCGCTAAAAATC
GCGCTCGCACGGTCGCGGGAGTATCGATTTGTTCTACTATGACTAACCGCCAATTCCATCAAAAGTTGCT
TAAATCTATCGCAGCAACGCGTGGGGCAACGGTGGTCATCGGGACCTCGAAGTTTTATGGAGGTTGGCAC
AACATGCTGAAAACCGTGTATAGTGACGTGGAAAACCCGCATCTGATGGGGTGGGATTATCCGAAATGCG
ATCGCGCAATGCCTAATATGCTTCGCATCATGGCCTCTTTAGTGCTAGCACGTAAGCATACGACATGTTG
CAGCTTGTCCCATCGCTTTTACCGTTTAGCTAATGAGTGCGCACAAGTATTATCGGAGATGGTAATGTGC
GGCGGGAGTTTATACGTGAAGCCAGGTGGTACTAGTTCTGGGGATGCAACCACAGCGTATGCTAATTCGG
TTTTCAATATCTGTCAGGCCGTTACCGCCAACGTAAACGCACTTCTGTCAACGGATGGTAATAAAATTGC
TGATAAGTACGTACGCAACCTGCAACATCGTCTGTATGAGTGCCTTTATCGCAACCGCGATGTCGACACC
GACTTTGTAAACGAGTTCTATGCATATTTGCGTAAGCATTTCTCTATGATGATCCTTTCAGACGATGCCG
TTGTGTGTTTCAACAGTACCTATGCCTCGCAAGGCCTAGTAGCCTCCATCAAAAACTTTAAGTCCGTTCT
TTACTATCAGAACAACGTCTTTATGTCAGAGGCCAAGTGCTGGACCGAGACGGACTTAACTAAAGGCCCA
CACGAGTTCTGCTCACAACATACTATGCTTGTAAAGCAAGGTGATGACTACGTCTATCTTCCTTATCCTG
ACCCAAGCCGCATCCTGGGAGCTGGTTGTTTCGTTGACGATATCGTGAAGACCGATGGCACCCTGATGAT
TGAGCGTTTCGTCTCTCTGGCGATTGACGCGTATCCGTTAACTAAGCACCCCAATCAAGAATACGCGGAC
GTTTTTCACTTATACTTACAGTATATCCGTAAGTTACACGATGAGCTGACCGGTCACATGCTTGATATGT
ACAGCGTTATGCTGACGAATGACAACACTTCGCGTTATTGGGAGCCTGAGTTTTATGAAGCGATGTATAC
ACCTCACACAGTTCTGCAGTAAGCTTGCGGCCGCACTCGAGTCTGGTAAAGAAACCGCTGCTGCGAAATT
TGAACGCCAGCACATGGACTCGTCTACTAGCGCAGCTTAATTAACCTAGGCTGCTGCCACCGCTGAGCAA
TAACTAGCATAACCCCTTGGGGCCTCTAAACGGGTCTTGAGGGGTTTTTTGCTGAAACCTCAGGCATTTG
AGAAGCACACGGTCACACTGCTTCCGGTAGTCAATAAACCGGTAAACCAGCAATAGACATAAGCGGCTAT
TTAACGACCCTGCCCTGAACCGACGACAAGCTGACGACCGGGTCTCCGCAAGTGGCACTTTTCGGGGAAA
TGTGCGCGGAACCCCTATTTGTTTATTTTTCTAAATACATTCAAATATGTATCCGCTCATGAATTAATTC
TTAGAAAAACTCATCGAGCATCAAATGAAACTGCAATTTATTCATATCAGGATTATCAATACCATATTTT
TGAAAAAGCCGTTTCTGTAATGAAGGAGAAAACTCACCGAGGCAGTTCCATAGGATGGCAAGATCCTGGT
ATCGGTCTGCGATTCCGACTCGTCCAACATCAATACAACCTATTAATTTCCCCTCGTCAAAAATAAGGTT
ATCAAGTGAGAAATCACCATGAGTGACGACTGAATCCGGTGAGAATGGCAAAAGTTTATGCATTTCTTTC
CAGACTTGTTCAACAGGCCAGCCATTACGCTCGTCATCAAAATCACTCGCATCAACCAAACCGTTATTCA
TTCGTGATTGCGCCTGAGCGAGACGAAATACGCGGTCGCTGTTAAAAGGACAATTACAAACAGGAATCGA
ATGCAACCGGCGCAGGAACACTGCCAGCGCATCAACAATATTTTCACCTGAATCAGGATATTCTTCTAAT
ACCTGGAATGCTGTTTTCCCGGGGATCGCAGTGGTGAGTAACCATGCATCATCAGGAGTACGGATAAAAT
GCTTGATGGTCGGAAGAGGCATAAATTCCGTCAGCCAGTTTAGTCTGACCATCTCATCTGTAACATCATT
GGCAACGCTACCTTTGCCATGTTTCAGAAACAACTCTGGCGCATCGGGCTTCCCATACAATCGATAGATT
GTCGCACCTGATTGCCCGACATTATCGCGAGCCCATTTATACCCATATAAATCAGCATCCATGTTGGAAT
TTAATCGCGGCCTAGAGCAAGACGTTTCCCGTTGAATATGGCTCATACTCTTCCTTTTTCAATATTATTG
AAGCATTTATCAGGGTTATTGTCTCATGAGCGGATACATATTTGAATGTATTTAGAAAAATAAACAAATA
GGCATGCAGCGCTCTTCCGCTTCCTCGCTCACTGACTCGCTACGCTCGGTCGTTCGACTGCGGCGAGCGG
TGTCAGCTCACTCAAAAGCGGTAATACGGTTATCCACAGAATCAGGGGATAAAGCCGGAAAGAACATGTG
AGCAAAAAGCAAAGCACCGGAAGAAGCCAACGCCGCAGGCGTTTTTCCATAGGCTCCGCCCCCCTGACGA
GCATCACAAAAATCGACGCTCAAGCCAGAGGTGGCGAAACCCGACAGGACTATAAAGATACCAGGCGTTT
CCCCCTGGAAGCTCCCTCGTGCGCTCTCCTGTTCCGACCCTGCCGCTTACCGGATACCTGTCCGCCTTTC
TCCCTTCGGGAAGCGTGGCGCTTTCTCATAGCTCACGCTGTTGGTATCTCAGTTCGGTGTAGGTCGTTCG
CTCCAAGCTGGGCTGTGTGCACGAACCCCCCGTTCAGCCCGACCGCTGCGCCTTATCCGGTAACTATCGT
CTTGAGTCCAACCCGGTAAGACACGACTTATCGCCACTGGCAGCAGCCATTGGTAACTGATTTAGAGGAC
TTTGTCTTGAAGTTATGCACCTGTTAAGGCTAAACTGAAAGAACAGATTTTGGTGAGTGCGGTCCTCCAA
CCCACTTACCTTGGTTCAAAGAGTTGGTAGCTCAGCGAACCTTGAGAAAACCACCGTTGGTAGCGGTGGT
TTTTCTTTATTTATGAGATGATGAATCAATCGGTCTATCAAGTCAACGAACAGCTATTCCGTTACTCTAG
ATTTCAGTGCAATTTATCTCTTCAAATGTAGCACCTGAAGTCAGCCCCATACGATATAAGTTGTAATTCT
CATGTTAGTCATGCCCCGCGCCCACCGGAAGGAGCTGACTGGGTTGAAGGCTCTCAAGGGCATCGGTCGA
GATCCCGGTGCCTAATGAGTGAGCTAACTTACATTAATTGCGTTGCGCTCACTGCCCGCTTTCCAGTCGG
GAAACCTGTCGTGCCAGCTGCATTAATGAATCGGCCAACGCGCGGGGAGAGGCGGTTTGCGTATTGGGCG
CCAGGGTGGTTTTTCTTTTCACCAGTGAGACGGGCAACAGCTGATTGCCCTTCACCGCCTGGCCCTGAGA
GAGTTGCAGCAAGCGGTCCACGCTGGTTTGCCCCAGCAGGCGAAAATCCTGTTTGATGGTGGTTAACGGC
G
Features (pLannotate 1.2.2; 19 found; start..end, strand, type, name):
    851..928     -  promoter       lacI promoter: lacI
    936..971     -  CDS            TcR (fragment): tetracycline efflux protein; tet; confers resistance to tetracycline
    974..992     +  promoter       T7 promoter: promoter for bacteriophage T7 RNA polymerase
    993..1017    +  protein_bind   lac operator: The lac repressor binds to the lac operator to inhibit transcription in E. coli. This inhibition can be relieved by adding lactose or isopropyl-β-D-thiogalactopyranoside (IPTG). lac repressor encoded by lacI
   1032..1054    +  RBS            RBS: efficient ribosome binding site from bacteriophage T7 gene 10 (Olins and Rangwala, 1989)
   1073..1089    +  CDS            capTEV™ (fragment): composite tag for in vivo biotinylation, TEV protease cleavage, and 6xHis tagging
   1100..1117    +  CDS            thrombin site: thrombin recognition and cleavage site
   1130..1422    +  CDS            SUMO (fragment): cleavable ubiquitin-like protein tag; S. cerevisiae SMT3 (truncated)
   1406..4219    +  CDS            rep (fragment): R1AB_SARS2 - Experimental evidence at protein level: Swiss-Prot protein existence level 1. [2'-O-methyltransferase]: Methyltransferase that mediates mRNA cap 2'-O-ribose methylation to the 5'-cap structure of viral mRNAs. N7-methyl guanosine cap is a prerequisite for binding of nsp16. Therefore plays an essential role in viral mRNAs cap methylation which is essential to evade immune system. From Severe acute respiratory syndrome coronavirus 2 (2019-nCoV) (SARS-CoV-2).
   4248..4289    +  CDS            S-Tag (fragment): affinity and epitope tag derived from pancreatic ribonuclease A
   4319..4336    +  CDS            SET1 (fragment): solubility-enhancement tag derived from T7 phage gene 10B
   4344..4391    +  terminator     T7 terminator: transcription terminator for bacteriophage T7 RNA polymerase
   4555..4612    +  promoter       AmpR promoter (fragment): bla
   4621..5436    -  CDS            KanR: aminoglycoside phosphotransferase; aph(3')-Ia; confers resistance to kanamycin in bacteria or G418 (Geneticin®) in eukaryotes
   5437..5528    -  promoter       AmpR promoter: bla
   5544..6293    -  rep_origin     RSF ori: Plasmids containing the RSF 1030 origin of replication can be propagated in E. coli cells that contain additional plasmids with compatible origins.
   6376..6440    -  CDS            TcR (fragment): tetracycline efflux protein; tet; confers resistance to tetracycline
   6455..6476    -  protein_bind   CAP binding site: CAP binding activates transcription in the presence of cAMP. E. coli catabolite activator protein
   6489..850     -  CDS            lacI (across the origin): lac repressor; lacI; The lac repressor binds to the lac operator to inhibit transcription in E. coli. This inhibition can be relieved by adding lactose or isopropyl-β-D-thiogalactopyranoside (IPTG).
