[The description below was written by a language model from this plasmid's Addgene catalogue record and pLannotate feature annotations shown in this document.]
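Description:
pIA1402 is a 6,721 bp bacterial expression plasmid built on the pRSFDuet-1 backbone for producing the Y129A variant of SARS-CoV-2 Nsp12, the viral RNA-dependent RNA polymerase subunit, in E. coli. It replicates from the RSF1030 origin, which is compatible with other common plasmid origins and so allows co-expression with additional plasmids in the same cell. Selection is by kanamycin, through an aminoglycoside phosphotransferase gene. The backbone also carries lacI with its own promoter to supply lac repressor.

The synthetic Nsp12 coding sequence (about 2.8 kb) was cloned between BamHI and HindIII sites, both retained. It sits downstream of a T7 promoter with an adjacent lac operator and the T7 gene 10 ribosome binding site, so transcription requires T7 RNA polymerase in the host and is inducible with IPTG. A T7 terminator closes the unit. The protein is expressed as an N-terminal fusion to a His tag, a thrombin cleavage site and a yeast SMT3-derived SUMO module. This arrangement supports metal-affinity purification, and the SUMO portion is a cleavable tag that can be removed afterwards. The automated annotation labels the insert as a fragment of the ORF1ab replicase polyprotein, and its accompanying text about the 2'-O-methyltransferase is a generic description of that polyprotein entry rather than of this insert. Short S-tag, SET1 and TcR fragments flagged in the table appear to be residual backbone sequence. The record lists no C-terminal tag.

The associated publication concerns NMPylation and de-NMPylation of nsp9 by the NiRAN domain of Nsp12, which suggests that this point mutant was made to probe that activity. The record does not state the specific effect of Y129A.
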