Addgene plasmid #172403: pIA1402
Purpose: Expression of SARS-COV-2 Nsp12 Y129A in E. coli
Depositing lab: Irina Artsimovitch. Depositing organization: Ohio State University. Publication: NMPylation and de-NMPylation of SARS-CoV-2 nsp9 by the NiRAN domain. Wang B, Svetlov D, Artsimovitch I. Nucleic Acids Res. 2021 Aug 5. pii: 6342456. doi: 10.1093/nar/gkab677. PubMed 34352100.
Backbone
  Vector backbone: pRSFDuet-1
  Total vector size (bp): 6721
  Vector type: Bacterial Expression
Growth in bacteria
  Bacterial resistance: Kanamycin, 50 μg/mL
  Growth temperature: 37°C
  Growth strain: DH5alpha
  Copy number: Unknown
Gene/Insert
  Gene/Insert name: SARS-COV-2 Nsp12
  Species: Synthetic
  Insert size (bp): 2821
  Mutation: Y129A
  Entrez Gene: ORF1ab (a.k.a. GU280_gp01)
  Promoter: T7
  Tag / fusion protein: His-SUMO (N terminal on backbone)
  Cloning method: Restriction Enzyme; 5′ cloning site BamHI (not destroyed); 3′ cloning site HindIII (not destroyed)
  Sequencing primers: 5′ TAATACGACTCACTATAGGG; 3′ GCTAGTTATTGCTCAGCGG
Terms and licenses: Academic/Nonprofit Terms; Industry Terms: Not Available to Industry
How to cite: pIA1402 was a gift from Irina Artsimovitch (Addgene plasmid # 172403 ; http://n2t.net/addgene:172403 ; RRID:Addgene_172403)
